>Addgene plasmid #175526 | pcDNA5/FRT/TO_Lifeact-HaloTag11-T2A-Tomm20-HaloTag7 | addgene full sequence | sequence record 343756 | Addgene NGS Result
GCAAAATTTAAGCTACAACAAGGCAAGGCTTGACCGACAATTGCATGAAGAATCTGCTTAGGGTTAGGCG
TTTTGCGCTGCTTCGCGATGTACGGGCCAGATATACGCGTTGACATTGATTATTGACTAGTTATTAATAG
TAATCAATTACGGGGTCATTAGTTCATAGCCCATATATGGAGTTCCGCGTTACATAACTTACGGTAAATG
GCCCGCCTGGCTGACCGCCCAACGACCCCCGCCCATTGACGTCAATAATGACGTATGTTCCCATAGTAAC
GCCAATAGGGACTTTCCATTGACGTCAATGGGTGGAGTATTTACGGTAAACTGCCCACTTGGCAGTACAT
CAAGTGTATCATATGCCAAGTACGCCCCCTATTGACGTCAATGACGGTAAATGGCCCGCCTGGCATTATG
CCCAGTACATGACCTTATGGGACTTTCCTACTTGGCAGTACATCTACGTATTAGTCATCGCTATTACCAT
GGTGATGCGGTTTTGGCAGTACATCAATGGGCGTGGATAGCGGTTTGACTCACGGGGATTTCCAAGTCTC
CACCCCATTGACGTCAATGGGAGTTTGTTTTGGCACCAAAATCAACGGGACTTTCCAAAATGTCGTAACA
ACTCCGCCCCATTGACGCAAATGGGCGGTAGGCGTGTACGGTGGGAGGTCTATATAAGCAGAGCTCTCCC
TATCAGTGATAGAGATCTCCCTATCAGTGATAGAGATCGTCGACGAGCTCGTTTAGTGAACCGTCAGATC
GCCTGGAGACGCCATCCACGCTGTTTTGACCTCCATAGAAGACACCGGGACCGATCCAGCCTCCGGACTC
TAGCGTTTAAACTTAAGCTTGGTACCGAGCTCGGATCCACTAGTCCAGTGTGGTGGAATTCTGCAGATAT
CCAGCAACCATGGGCGTGGCCGACCTGATCAAGAAGTTCGAGAGCATCAGCAAGGAGGAGGGGGATCCAC
CGGTCGCCACCGGATCCGAAATCGGTACTGGCTTTCCATTCGACCCCCATTATGTGGAAGTCCTGGGCGA
GCGCATGCACTACGTCGATGTTGGTCCGCGCGATGGCACCCCTGTGCTGTTCCTGCACGGTAACCCGACC
TCCTCCTACGTGTGGCGCAACATCATCCCGCATGTTGCACCGACCCATCGCTGCATTGCTCCAGACCTGA
TCGGTATGGGCAAATCCGACAAACCAGACCTGGGTTATTTCTTCGACGACCACGTCCGCTTCATGGATGC
CTTCATCGAAGCCCTGGGTCTGGAAGAGGTCGTCCTGGTCATTCACGACTGGGGCTCCGCTCTGGGTTTC
CACTGGGCCAAGCGCAATCCAGAGCGCGTCAAAGGTATTGCATTTATGGAGTTCATCCGCCCTATCCCGA
CCTGGGACGAATGGCCAGAATTTGCCCGCGAGACCTTCCAGGCCTTCCGCACCACCGACGTCGGCCGCAA
GCTGATCATCGATCAGAACGTTTTTATCGAGGGTACGCTGCCGTGGGGTGTCGTCCGCCCGCTGACTGAA
GTCGAGATGGACCATTACCGCGAGCCGTTCCTGAATCCTGTTGACCGCGAGCCACTGTGGCGCTTCCCAA
ACGAGCTGCCAATCGCCGGTGAGCCAGCGAACATCGTCGCGCTGGTCGAAGAATACATGGACTGGCTGCA
CCAGTCCCCTGTCCCGAAGCTGCTGTTCTGGGGCACCCCAGGCGTTCTGATCCCACCGGCCGAAGCCGCT
CGCCTGGCCAAAAGCCTGCCTAACTGCAAGGCTGTGGACATCGGCCCGGGTCTGAATCTGCTGCAAGAAG
ACAACCCGGACCTGATCGGCAGCGAGATCGCGCGCTGGCTGTCTACTCTGGAGATTTCCGGTGGCCGCGG
CAGTGGAGAGGGCAGAGGAAGTCTGCTAACATGCGGTGACGTCGAGGAGAATCCTGGCCCAATGGTGGGT
CGGAACAGCGCCATCGCCGCCGGTGTATGCGGGGCCCTTTTCATTGGGTACTGCATCTACTTCGACCGCA
AAAGACGAAGTGACCCCAACTTCAAGAACAGGCTTCGAGAACGAAGAAAGAAACAGAAGCTTGCCAAGGA
GAGAGCTGGGCTTTCCAAGTTACCTGACCTTAAAGATGCTGAAGCTGTTCAGAAGTTCTTCCTTGAAGAA
ATACAGCTTGGTGAAGAGTTACTAGCTCAAGGTGAATATGAGAAGGGCGTAGACCATCTGACAAATGCAA
TTGCTGTGTGTGGACAGCCACAGCAGTTACTGCAGGTCTTACAGCAAACTCTTCCACCACCAGTGTTCCA
GATGCTTCTGACTAAGCTCCCAACAATTAGTCAGAGAATTGTAAGTGCTCAGAGCTTGGCTGAAGATGAT
GTGGAAGGCGGTAGCGGGGATCCACCGGTCGCCACCGAGATTGGCACAGGGTTTCCCTTTGACCCTCATT
ACGTTGAGGTGCTGGGTGAGAGGATGCACTATGTCGATGTGGGACCCCGTGATGGCACACCTGTGCTGTT
TCTCCATGGCAATCCTACCAGCTCCTATGTGTGGAGGAACATCATACCGCATGTGGCTCCAACGCACCGA
TGTATCGCACCAGATCTGATCGGGATGGGAAAGAGCGACAAACCTGATCTGGGATACTTCTTCGATGACC
ACGTGCGCTTCATGGACGCCTTTATCGAGGCTTTGGGGCTTGAGGAGGTAGTGCTGGTCATCCACGATTG
GGGATCTGCCCTGGGGTTTCATTGGGCGAAACGCAATCCTGAGAGGGTTAAGGGCATAGCCTTCATGGAG
TTCATACGGCCCATTCCAACATGGGACGAATGGCCGGAATTTGCTCGGGAAACCTTTCAAGCGTTCCGCA
CTACCGATGTTGGGAGAAAGCTCATCATCGACCAAAACGTGTTCATCGAAGGAACTCTCCCGATGGGTGT
GGTACGACCCTTGACTGAAGTCGAGATGGACCACTATAGAGAGCCGTTTCTCAACCCAGTGGACAGAGAA
CCTCTGTGGAGGTTCCCCAACGAACTTCCCATTGCAGGCGAACCAGCCAATATCGTCGCCCTCGTTGAGG
AGTACATGGACTGGTTGCATCAGTCACCAGTACCCAAGCTGTTGTTCTGGGGTACACCAGGAGTGCTGAT
TCCTCCCGCAGAAGCAGCTCGGCTGGCTAAGTCTCTTCCCAACTGCAAAGCCGTCGACATTGGCCCAGGT
CTGAATCTGCTTCAGGAGGATAATCCTGATCTGATTGGCAGTGAGATTGCCAGATGGCTGTCAACCCTGG
AAATCTCCGGTAACCGCTCGAGTCTAGAGGGCCCGTTTAAACCCGCTGATCAGCCTCGACTGTGCCTTCT
AGTTGCCAGCCATCTGTTGTTTGCCCCTCCCCCGTGCCTTCCTTGACCCTGGAAGGTGCCACTCCCACTG
TCCTTTCCTAATAAAATGAGGAAATTGCATCGCATTGTCTGAGTAGGTGTCATTCTATTCTGGGGGGTGG
GGTGGGGCAGGACAGCAAGGGGGAGGATTGGGAAGACAATAGCAGGCATGCTGGGGATGCGGTGGGCTCT
ATGGCTTCTGAGGCGGAAAGAACCAGCTGGGGCTCTAGGGGGTATCCCC
[124 nt withheld, positions 3620-3743]
C
[91 nt withheld, positions 3745-3835]
AGGGTGATGGTTCACGTACCTAGAAGTTCCTATTCCGAAGTTCCTATTCTCTAGAAAGTATAGGAACTTC
CTTGGCCAAAAAGCCTGAACTCACCGCGACGTCTGTCGAGAAGTTTCTGATCGAAAAGTTCGACAGCGTC
TCCGACCTGATGCAGCTCTCGGAGGGCGAAGAATCTCGTGCTTTCAGCTTCGATGTAGGAGGGCGTGGAT
ATGTCCTGCGGGTAAATAGCTGCGCCGATGGTTTCTACAAAGATCGTTATGTTTATCGGCACTTTGCATC
GGCCGCGCTCCCGATTCCGGAAGTGCTTGACATTGGGGAATTCAGCGAGAGCCTGACCTATTGCATCTCC
CGCCGTGCACAGGGTGTCACGTTGCAAGACCTGCCTGAAACCGAACTGCCCGCTGTTCTGCAGCCGGTCG
CGGAGGCCATGGATGCGATCGCTGCGGCCGATCTTAGCCAGACGAGCGGGTTCGGCCCATTCGGACCGCA
AGGAATCGGTCAATACACTACATGGCGTGATTTCATATGCGCGATTGCTGATCCCCATGTGTATCACTGG
CAAACTGTGATGGACGACACCGTCAGTGCGTCCGTCGCGCAGGCTCTCGATGAGCTGATGCTTTGGGCCG
AGGACTGCCCCGAAGTCCGGCACCTCGTGCACGCGGATTTCGGCTCCAACAATGTCCTGACGGACAATGG
CCGCATAACAGCGGTCATTGACTGGAGCGAGGCGATGTTCGGGGATTCCCAATACGAGGTCGCCAACATC
TTCTTCTGGAGGCCGTGGTTGGCTTGTATGGAGCAGCAGACGCGCTACTTCGAGCGGAGGCATCCGGAGC
TTGCAGGATCGCCGCGGCTCCGGGCGTATATGCTCCGCATTGGTCTTGACCAACTCTATCAGAGCTTGGT
TGACGGCAATTTCGATGATGCAGCTTGGGCGCAGGGTCGATGCGACGCAATCGTCCGATCCGGAGCCGGG
ACTGTCGGGCGTACACAAATCGCCCGCAGAAGCGCGGCCGTCTGGACCGATGGCTGTGTAGAAGTACTCG
CCGATAGTGGAAACCGACGCCCCAGCACTCGTCCGAGGGCAAAGGAATAGCACGTACTACGAGATTTCGA
TTCCACCGCCGCCTTCTATGAAAGGTTGGGCTTCGGAATCGTTTTCCGGGACGCCGGCTGGATGATCCTC
CAGCGCGGGGATCTCATGCTGGAGTTCTTCGCCCACCCCAACTTGTTTATTGCAGCTTATAATGGTTACA
AATAAAGCAATAGCATCACAAATTTCACAAATAAAGCATTTTTTTCACTGCATTCTAGTTGTGGTTTGTC
CAAACTCATCAATGTATCTTATCATGTCTGTATACCGTCGACCTCTAGCTAGAGCTTGGCGTAATCATGG
TCATAGCTGTTTCCTGTGTGAAATTGTTATCCGCTCACAATTCCACACAACATACGAGCCGGAAGCATAA
AGTGTAAAGCCTGGGGTGCCTAATGAGTGAGCTAACTCACATTAATTGCGTTGCGCTCACTGCCCGCTTT
CCAGTCGGGAAACCTGTCGTGCCAGCTGCATTAATGAATCGGCCAACGCGCGGGGAGAGGCGGTTTGCGT
ATTGGGCGCTCTTCCGCTTCCTCGCTCACTGACTCGCTGCGCTCGGTCGTTCGGCTGCGGCGAGCGGTAT
CAGCTCACTCAAAGGCGGTAATACGGTTATCCACAGAATCAGGGGATAACGCAGGAAAGAACATGTGAGC
AAAAGGCCAGCAAAAGGCCAGGAACCGTAAAAAGGCCGCGTTGCTGGCGTTTTTCCATAGGCTCCGCCCC
CCTGACGAGCATCACAAAAATCGACGCTCAAGTCAGAGGTGGCGAAACCCGACAGGACTATAAAGATACC
AGGCGTTTCCCCCTGGAAGCTCCCTCGTGCGCTCTCCTGTTCCGACCCTGCCGCTTACCGGATACCTGTC
CGCCTTTCTCCCTTCGGGAAGCGTGGCGCTTTCTCATAGCTCACGCTGTAGGTATCTCAGTTCGGTGTAG
GTCGTTCGCTCCAAGCTGGGCTGTGTGCACGAACCCCCCGTTCAGCCCGACCGCTGCGCCTTATCCGGTA
ACTATCGTCTTGAGTCCAACCCGGTAAGACACGACTTATCGCCACTGGCAGCAGCCACTGGTAACAGGAT
TAGCAGAGCGAGGTATGTAGGCGGTGCTACAGAGTTCTTGAAGTGGTGGCCTAACTACGGCTACACTAGA
AGAACAGTATTTGGTATCTGCGCTCTGCTGAAGCCAGTTACCTTCGGAAAAAGAGTTGGTAGCTCTTGAT
CCGGCAAACAAACCACCGCTGGTAGCGGTGGTTTTTTTGTTTGCAAGCAGCAGATTACGCGCAGAAAAAA
AGGATCTCAAGAAGATCCTTTGATCTTTTCTACGGGGTCTGACGCTCAGTGGAACGAAAACTCACGTTAA
GGGATTTTGGTCATGAGATTATCAAAAAGGATCTTCACCTAGATCCTTTTAAATTAAAAATGAAGTTTTA
AATCAATCTAAAGTATATATGAGTAAACTTGGTCTGACAGTTACCAATGCTTAATCAGTGAGGCACCTAT
CTCAGCGATCTGTCTATTTCGTTCATCCATAGTTGCCTGACTCCCCGTCGTGTAGATAACTACGATACGG
GAGGGCTTACCATCTGGCCCCAGTGCTGCAATGATACCGCGAGACCCACGCTCACCGGCTCCAGATTTAT
CAGCAATAAACCAGCCAGCCGGAAGGGCCGAGCGCAGAAGTGGTCCTGCAACTTTATCCGCCTCCATCCA
GTCTATTAATTGTTGCCGGGAAGCTAGAGTAAGTAGTTCGCCAGTTAATAGTTTGCGCAACGTTGTTGCC
ATTGCTACAGGCATCGTGGTGTCACGCTCGTCGTTTGGTATGGCTTCATTCAGCTCCGGTTCCCAACGAT
CAAGGCGAGTTACATGATCCCCCATGTTGTGCAAAAAAGCGGTTAGCTCCTTCGGTCCTCCGATCGTTGT
CAGAAGTAAGTTGGCCGCAGTGTTATCACTCATGGTTATGGCAGCACTGCATAATTCTCTTACTGTCATG
CCATCCGTAAGATGCTTTTCTGTGACTGGTGAGTACTCAACCAAGTCATTCTGAGAATAGTGTATGCGGC
GACCGAGTTGCTCTTGCCCGGCGTCAATACGGGATAATACCGCGCCACATAGCAGAACTTTAAAAGTGCT
CATCATTGGAAAACGTTCTTCGGGGCGAAAACTCTCAAGGATCTTACCGCTGTTGAGATCCAGTTCGATG
TAACCCACTCGTGCACCCAACTGATCTTCAGCATCTTTTACTTTCACCAGCGTTTCTGGGTGAGCAAAAA
CAGGAAGGCAAAATGCCGCAAAAAAGGGAATAAGGGCGACACGGAAATGTTGAATACTCATACTCTTCCT
TTTTCAATATTATTGAAGCATTTATCAGGGTTATTGTCTCATGAGCGGATACATATTTGAATGTATTTAG
AAAAATAAACAAATAGGGGTTCCGCGCACATTTCCCCGAAAAGTGCCACCTGACGTCGACGGATCGGGAG
ATCTCCCGATCCCCTATGGTGCACTCTCAGTACAATCTGCTCTGATGCCGCATAGTTAAGCCAGTATCTG
CTCCCTGCTTGTGTGTTGGAGGTCGCTGAGTAGTGCGCGA
Features (pLannotate 1.2.2; 24 found; start..end, strand, type, name):
    112..491     +  enhancer       CMV enhancer: human cytomegalovirus immediate early enhancer
    492..695     +  promoter       CMV promoter: human cytomegalovirus (CMV) immediate early promoter
    697..716     +  promoter       PLtetO-1 promoter (fragment): modified phage lambda PL promoter with tet operator sites (Lutz and Bujard, 1997)
    718..737     +  promoter       PLtetO-1 promoter (fragment): modified phage lambda PL promoter with tet operator sites (Lutz and Bujard, 1997)
    745..778     +  promoter       TRE3GV promoter (fragment): 3rd-generation Tet-responsive promoter that can be activated by binding of Tet-On® 3G, optimized for retroviral and lentiviral vectors
    920..997     +  CDS            ABP140 (fragment): AB140_YEAST - Also known as TRM140. Experimental evidence at protein level: Swiss-Prot protein existence level 1. S-adenosyl-L-methionine-dependent methyltransferase that mediates N(3)-methylcytidine modification of residue 32 of the tRNA anticodon loop of tRNA(Thr) and tRNA(Ser). Binds F-actin and shows weak F-actin cross-linking activity. From Saccharomyces cerevisiae (strain ATCC 204508 / S288c) (Baker's yeast).
    998..1881    +  CDS            HaloTag® (fragment): modified bacterial dehalogenase that forms covalent bonds with chloroalkane derivatives
   1952..2386    +  CDS            TOMM20: TOM20_HUMAN - Also known as KIAA0016. Experimental evidence at protein level: Swiss-Prot protein existence level 1. Central component of the receptor complex responsible for the recognition and translocation of cytosolically synthesized mitochondrial preproteins. Together with TOM22 functions as the transit peptide receptor at the surface of the mitochondrion outer membrane and facilitates the movement of preproteins into the TOM40 translocation pore (By similarity). Required for the translocation across the mitochondrial outer membrane of cytochrome P450 monooxygenases. From Homo sapiens (Hum
   2414..3289    +  CDS            dhaA: DHAA_PSEPV - Experimental evidence at protein level: Swiss-Prot protein existence level 1. Catalyzes hydrolytic cleavage of carbon-halogen bonds in halogenated aliphatic compounds, leading to the formation of the corresponding primary alcohols, halide ions and protons. Has a broad substrate specificity, as it is able to dehalogenate mono- and di- chlorinated and brominated alkanes (up to at least C10), and the two isomers of 1,3-dichloropropene to 3-chloroallyl alcohol; the highest activity was found with 1,2-dibromoethane, while no activity was observed with the analog 1,2-dichloroethane. Fro
   3350..3574    +  polyA_signal   bGH poly(A) signal: bovine growth hormone polyadenylation signal
   3578..3599    +  promoter       SV40 promoter (fragment): SV40 enhancer and early promoter
   3620..3853    +  rep_origin     f1 ori (fragment) (sequence partly withheld): f1 bacteriophage origin of replication; arrow indicates direction of (+) strand synthesis
   3858..3905    +  protein_bind   FRT: FLP-mediated recombination occurs in the 8-bp core sequence TCTAGAAA (Turan and Bode, 2011). FLP recombinase from the Saccharomyces cerevisiae 2μ plasmid
   3913..4935    +  CDS            HygR: aminoglycoside phosphotransferase from E. coli; aph(4)-Ia; confers resistance to hygromycin
   4945..5070    +  CDS            ble (fragment): BLE_KLEPN - Experimental evidence at protein level: Swiss-Prot protein existence level 1. Binding protein with a strong affinity to the bleomycin family of antibiotics. Binds to CL990; an antimitotic-antibiotic compound. From Klebsiella pneumoniae.
   5065..5186    +  polyA_signal   SV40 poly(A) signal: SV40 polyadenylation signal
   5259..5275    -  protein_bind   lac operator: The lac repressor binds to the lac operator to inhibit transcription in E. coli. This inhibition can be relieved by adding lactose or isopropyl-β-D-thiogalactopyranoside (IPTG). lac repressor encoded by lacI
   5283..5313    -  promoter       lac promoter: promoter for the E. coli lac operon
   5328..5349    -  protein_bind   CAP binding site: CAP binding activates transcription in the presence of cAMP. E. coli catabolite activator protein
   5362..5454    -  CDS            lacI (fragment): lac repressor; lacI; The lac repressor binds to the lac operator to inhibit transcription in E. coli. This inhibition can be relieved by adding lactose or isopropyl-β-D-thiogalactopyranoside (IPTG).
   5637..6225    -  rep_origin     ori: high-copy-number ColE1/pMB1/pBR322/pUC origin of replication
   6396..7256    -  CDS            AmpR: β-lactamase; bla; confers resistance to ampicillin, carbenicillin, and related antibiotics
   7257..7361    -  promoter       AmpR promoter: bla
   7420..7472    -  misc_feature   bom (fragment): basis of mobility region from pBR322
