[The description below was written by a language model from this plasmid's Addgene catalogue record and pLannotate feature annotations shown in this document.]
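Description:
pcDNA5/FRT/TO_Lifeact-HaloTag11-T2A-Tomm20-HaloTag7 is a 7.5 kb mammalian expression plasmid built on the pcDNA5/FRT/TO backbone. It is propagated in E. coli through a high-copy ColE1/pUC-type origin with ampicillin selection (AmpR). Expression is driven by the CMV immediate-early enhancer and promoter. The short tet-operator fragments annotated just downstream correspond to the "TO" design of this backbone, in which transcription is held off by Tet repressor and induced with tetracycline or doxycycline in repressor-expressing cells, and is constitutive in cells lacking the repressor. The transcript ends at a bGH polyadenylation signal.

The payload is a single open reading frame encoding two HaloTag fusions. The first is Lifeact, the short F-actin-binding peptide from yeast Abp140, fused to HaloTag11, which the record defines as HaloTag7 carrying the M175W substitution. The name places a T2A peptide between the two fusions, in the unannotated gap between the first HaloTag and TOMM20. T2A causes ribosomal skipping, so the two fusions are released as separate proteins from one mRNA. The second is human TOMM20, an outer mitochondrial membrane receptor, fused to HaloTag7 (annotated as the parental dehalogenase dhaA). Actin filaments and the mitochondrial surface are thus both labelled with chloroalkane-reactive self-labelling tags.

Downstream lies an FRT site directly followed by a hygromycin resistance gene with an SV40 poly(A) signal. No functional promoter is annotated upstream of this gene. This fits Flp-mediated integration into a genomic FRT locus, which supplies the promoter and allows hygromycin selection of isogenic stable lines. The associated work concerns HaloTag variants for fluorescence lifetime multiplexing, suggesting the two structures are distinguished by the lifetime of one fluorescent ligand.
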