Addgene plasmid #175526: pcDNA5/FRT/TO_Lifeact-HaloTag11-T2A-Tomm20-HaloTag7
Purpose: Co-expression of HaloTag11 (actin) and 7 (mitochondrial surface) in mammalian cells
Depositing lab: Kai Johnsson. Depositing organization: Max Planck Institute for Medical Research. Publication: Engineered HaloTag variants for fluorescence lifetime multiplexing. Frei MS, Tarnawski M, Roberti MJ, Koch B, Hiblot J, Johnsson K. Nat Methods. 2021 Dec 16. pii: 10.1038/s41592-021-01341-x. doi: 10.1038/s41592-021-01341-x. PubMed 34916672.
Backbone
  Vector backbone: pCDNA5/FR/TO
  Vector type: Mammalian Expression
  Selectable markers: Hygromycin
Growth in bacteria
  Bacterial resistance: Ampicillin, 100 μg/mL
  Growth temperature: 37°C
  Growth strain: DH5alpha
  Copy number: High Copy
Gene/Insert
  Gene/Insert name: Lifeact-HaloTag11 and Tomm20-HaloTag7 (alt names: Liefact-HaloTag11; Tomm20-HaloTag7)
  Species: H. sapiens (human)
  Mutation: HaloTag11 = HaloTag7-M175W
  Cloning method: Gibson Cloning
Terms and licenses: Academic/Nonprofit Terms; Industry Terms: Not Available to Industry
How to cite: pcDNA5/FRT/TO_Lifeact-HaloTag11-T2A-Tomm20-HaloTag7 was a gift from Kai Johnsson (Addgene plasmid # 175526 ; http://n2t.net/addgene:175526 ; RRID:Addgene_175526)
